Addgene plasmid #75632: FLT4 gRNA (BRDN0001149037)
Purpose: 3rd generation lentiviral gRNA plasmid targeting human FLT4
Depositing lab: John Doench & David Root. Depositing organization: Broad Institute. Publication: Optimized sgRNA design to maximize activity and minimize off-target effects of CRISPR-Cas9. Doench JG, Fusi N, Sullender M, Hegde M, Vaimberg EW, Donovan KF, Smith I, Tothova Z, Wilen C, Orchard R, Virgin HW, Listgarten J, Root DE. Nat Biotechnol. 2016 Jan 18. doi: 10.1038/nbt.3437. PubMed 26780180.
Backbone
  Vector backbone: lentiGuide-Puro
  Backbone manufacturer: Zhang Lab (Addgene plasmid # 52963)
  Vector type: Mammalian Expression, Lentiviral, CRISPR
  Selectable markers: Puromycin
Growth in bacteria
  Bacterial resistance: Ampicillin, 100 μg/mL
  Growth temperature: 37°C
  Growth strain: DH5alpha
  Copy number: High Copy
Gene/Insert
  Gene/Insert name: FLT4 (alt names: FLT4; NM_002020.4)
  gRNA/shRNA sequence: CTCACCTCTCACGAACACGT
  Species: H. sapiens (human)
  Entrez Gene: FLT4 (a.k.a. CHTD7, FLT-4, FLT41, LMPH1A, LMPHM1, PCL, VEGFR-3, VEGFR3)
  Promoter: hU6
  Cloning method: Unknown
  Sequencing primers: 5′ U6-F; 3′ pS2-R
Terms and licenses: Academic/Nonprofit Terms; Industry Terms: Not Available to Industry
Depositor comments: The gRNA was designed to target the following Genbank reference sequence(s): NM_002020.4,NM_182925.4. Note that this plasmid does NOT contain Cas9. It should be used in conjunction with lentiCas9-Blast (Addgene #52962) or otherwise with cell lines already expressing Cas9. Browse the full kinome gRNA library at http://www.addgene.org/pooled-library/broadgpp-human-kinome/ or visit http://www.broadinstitute.org/rnai/public/ for detailed protocols and information.
How to cite: FLT4 gRNA (BRDN0001149037) was a gift from John Doench & David Root (Addgene plasmid # 75632 ; http://n2t.net/addgene:75632 ; RRID:Addgene_75632)
