[The description below was written by a language model from this plasmid's Addgene catalogue record and pLannotate feature annotations shown in this document.]
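Description:
FLT4 gRNA (BRDN0001149037) is a third-generation lentiviral guide RNA plasmid built on the lentiGuide-Puro backbone and designed to target human FLT4, the gene encoding the receptor tyrosine kinase also known as VEGFR-3. It belongs to a set of kinome-directed guides designed with optimized sgRNA rules. In bacteria it is maintained through a high-copy ColE1/pUC-type origin with ampicillin selection from the β-lactamase gene. The backbone also carries an f1 origin, an SV40 origin and poly(A) signal, and remnants of lac and T7/T3 cloning-vector sequences.

The viral cassette begins with an RSV promoter fused to a truncated HIV-1 5' LTR, which makes genomic RNA production Tat-independent. This is followed by the Ψ packaging signal with a partial gag region and then the Rev response element. It ends in a ΔU3 self-inactivating 3' LTR. Within this unit, a human U6 RNA polymerase III promoter drives the FLT4-specific spacer joined to the Streptococcus pyogenes Cas9 guide scaffold. A cPPT/CTS element follows, which aids nuclear import of the viral genome. A separate EF-1α core promoter with its intron A then expresses puromycin N-acetyltransferase, with a WPRE downstream to enhance transcript expression, so transduced mammalian cells can be selected with puromycin.

The plasmid does not encode Cas9. It is meant to be packaged into lentivirus and delivered to cells that already express Cas9, or used alongside a separate Cas9 lentiviral vector, to disrupt FLT4 for loss-of-function studies. The guide was designed against two FLT4 reference transcripts.
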