Features (pLannotate 1.2.2; 29 found; start..end, strand, type, name):
     14..80      +  CDS            small t antigen (fragment): SV40 (simian virus 40) small t antigen
    106..317     +  promoter       EF-1α core promoter: core promoter for human elongation factor EF-1α
    318..1256    +  intron         EF-1α intron A: intron upstream of the start codon of human EF-1α
   1278..1877    +  CDS            PuroR (fragment): puromycin N-acetyltransferase; pac from Streptomyces; confers resistance to puromycin
   1893..2481    +  misc_feature   WPRE: woodchuck hepatitis virus posttranscriptional regulatory element
   2532..2551    +  misc_feature   cPPT/CTS (fragment): central polypurine tract and central termination sequence of HIV-1
   2553..2786    +  LTR            3' LTR (ΔU3): self-inactivating 3' long terminal repeat (LTR) from HIV-1
   2864..2985    +  polyA_signal   SV40 poly(A) signal: SV40 polyadenylation signal
   3025..3160    +  rep_origin     SV40 ori: SV40 origin of replication
   3181..3199    -  promoter       T7 promoter: promoter for bacteriophage T7 RNA polymerase
   3207..3362    +  CDS            lacZα (fragment): LacZα fragment of β-galactosidase; lacZ fragment
   3367..3795    +  rep_origin     f1 ori (sequence partly withheld): f1 bacteriophage origin of replication; arrow indicates direction of (+) strand synthesis
   3848..3952    +  promoter       AmpR promoter: bla
   3953..4813    +  CDS            AmpR: β-lactamase; bla; confers resistance to ampicillin, carbenicillin, and related antibiotics
   4984..5572    +  rep_origin     ori: high-copy-number ColE1/pMB1/pBR322/pUC origin of replication
   5755..5847    +  CDS            lacI (fragment): lac repressor; lacI; The lac repressor binds to the lac operator to inhibit transcription in E. coli. This inhibition can be relieved by adding lactose or isopropyl-β-D-thiogalactopyranoside (IPTG).
   5860..5881    +  protein_bind   CAP binding site: CAP binding activates transcription in the presence of cAMP. E. coli catabolite activator protein
   5896..5926    +  promoter       lac promoter: promoter for the E. coli lac operon
   5934..5950    +  protein_bind   lac operator: The lac repressor binds to the lac operator to inhibit transcription in E. coli. This inhibition can be relieved by adding lactose or isopropyl-β-D-thiogalactopyranoside (IPTG). lac repressor encoded by lacI
   5995..6013    +  promoter       T3 promoter: promoter for bacteriophage T3 RNA polymerase
   6041..6267    +  promoter       RSV promoter: Rous sarcoma virus enhancer/promoter
   6268..6448    +  LTR            5' LTR (truncated): truncated 5' long terminal repeat (LTR) from HIV-1
   6495..6620    +  misc_feature   HIV-1 Ψ: packaging signal of human immunodeficiency virus type 1
   6604..6967    +  CDS            HIV-1 gag (fragment): gag protein from human immunodeficiency virus 1; gag
   7113..7346    +  misc_feature   RRE: The Rev response element (RRE) of HIV-1 allows for Rev-dependent mRNA export from the nucleus to the cytoplasm.
   7723..7749    +  CDS            Rev (fragment): human immunodeficiency virus 1 (HIV-1) Rev protein; rev; enhances nuclear export of unspliced and incompletely spliced viral mRNAs
   7753..7993    +  promoter       U6 promoter: RNA polymerase III promoter for human U6 snRNA
   8023..8098    +  misc_RNA       gRNA scaffold: guide RNA scaffold for the Streptococcus pyogenes CRISPR/Cas9 system
   8154..8271    +  misc_feature   cPPT/CTS: central polypurine tract and central termination sequence of HIV-1
>Addgene plasmid #75632 | FLT4 gRNA (BRDN0001149037) | addgene full sequence | sequence record 184258 | Addgene Assembled Sequence
CCCGGGTGCAAAGATGGATAAAGTTTTAAACAGAGAGGAATCTTTGCAGCTAATGGACCTTCTAGGTCTT
GAAAGGAGTGGGAATTGGCTCCGGTGCCCGTCAGTGGGCAGAGCGCACATCGCCCACAGTCCCCGAGAAG
TTGGGGGGAGGGGTCGGCAATTGATCCGGTGCCTAGAGAAGGTGGCGCGGGGTAAACTGGGAAAGTGATG
TCGTGTACTGGCTCCGCCTTTTTCCCGAGGGTGGGGGAGAACCGTATATAAGTGCAGTAGTCGCCGTGAA
CGTTCTTTTTCGCAACGGGTTTGCCGCCAGAACACAGGTAAGTGCCGTGTGTGGTTCCCGCGGGCCTGGC
CTCTTTACGGGTTATGGCCCTTGCGTGCCTTGAATTACTTCCACCTGGCTGCAGTACGTGATTCTTGATC
CCGAGCTTCGGGTTGGAAGTGGGTGGGAGAGTTCGAGGCCTTGCGCTTAAGGAGCCCCTTCGCCTCGTGC
TTGAGTTGAGGCCTGGCCTGGGCGCTGGGGCCGCCGCGTGCGAATCTGGTGGCACCTTCGCGCCTGTCTC
GCTGCTTTCGATAAGTCTCTAGCCATTTAAAATTTTTGATGACCTGCTGCGACGCTTTTTTTCTGGCAAG
ATAGTCTTGTAAATGCGGGCCAAGATCTGCACACTGGTATTTCGGTTTTTGGGGCCGCGGGCGGCGACGG
GGCCCGTGCGTCCCAGCGCACATGTTCGGCGAGGCGGGGCCTGCGAGCGCGGCCACCGAGAATCGGACGG
GGGTAGTCTCAAGCTGGCCGGCCTGCTCTGGTGCCTGGCCTCGCGCCGCCGTGTATCGCCCCGCCCTGGG
CGGCAAGGCTGGCCCGGTCGGCACCAGTTGCGTGAGCGGAAAGATGGCCGCTTCCCGGCCCTGCTGCAGG
GAGCTCAAAATGGAGGACGCGGCGCTCGGGAGAGCGGGCGGGTGAGTCACCCACACAAAGGAAAAGGGCC
TTTCCGTCCTCAGCCGTCGCTTCATGTGACTCCACGGAGTACCGGGCGCCGTCCAGGCACCTCGATTAGT
TCTCGAGCTTTTGGAGTACGTCGTCTTTAGGTTGGGGGGAGGGGTTTTATGCGATGGAGTTTCCCCACAC
TGAGTGGGTGGAGACTGAAGTTAGGCCAGCTTGGCACTTGATGTAATTCTCCTTGGAATTTGCCCTTTTT
GAGTTTGGATCTTGGTTCATTCTCAAGCCTCAGACAGTGGTTCAAAGTTTTTTTCTTCCATTTCAGGTGT
CGTGACGTACGGCCACCATGACCGAGTACAAGCCCACGGTGCGCCTCGCCACCCGCGACGACGTCCCCAG
GGCCGTACGCACCCTCGCCGCCGCGTTCGCCGACTACCCCGCCACGCGCCACACCGTCGATCCGGACCGC
CACATCGAGCGGGTCACCGAGCTGCAAGAACTCTTCCTCACGCGCGTCGGGCTCGACATCGGCAAGGTGT
GGGTCGCGGACGACGGCGCCGCCGTGGCGGTCTGGACCACGCCGGAGAGCGTCGAAGCGGGGGCGGTGTT
CGCCGAGATCGGCCCGCGCATGGCCGAGTTGAGCGGTTCCCGGCTGGCCGCGCAGCAACAGATGGAAGGC
CTCCTGGCGCCGCACCGGCCCAAGGAGCCCGCGTGGTTCCTGGCCACCGTCGGAGTCTCGCCCGACCACC
AGGGCAAGGGTCTGGGCAGCGCCGTCGTGCTCCCCGGAGTGGAGGCGGCCGAGCGCGCCGGGGTGCCCGC
CTTCCTGGAGACCTCCGCGCCCCGCAACCTCCCCTTCTACGAGCGGCTCGGCTTCACCGTCACCGCCGAC
GTCGAGGTGCCCGAAGGACCGCGCACCTGGTGCATGACCCGCAAGCCCGGTGCCTGAACGCGTTAAGTCG
ACAATCAACCTCTGGATTACAAAATTTGTGAAAGATTGACTGGTATTCTTAACTATGTTGCTCCTTTTAC
GCTATGTGGATACGCTGCTTTAATGCCTTTGTATCATGCTATTGCTTCCCGTATGGCTTTCATTTTCTCC
TCCTTGTATAAATCCTGGTTGCTGTCTCTTTATGAGGAGTTGTGGCCCGTTGTCAGGCAACGTGGCGTGG
TGTGCACTGTGTTTGCTGACGCAACCCCCACTGGTTGGGGCATTGCCACCACCTGTCAGCTCCTTTCCGG
GACTTTCGCTTTCCCCCTCCCTATTGCCACGGCGGAACTCATCGCCGCCTGCCTTGCCCGCTGCTGGACA
GGGGCTCGGCTGTTGGGCACTGACAATTCCGTGGTGTTGTCGGGGAAATCATCGTCCTTTCCTTGGCTGC
TCGCCTGTGTTGCCACCTGGATTCTGCGCGGGACGTCCTTCTGCTACGTCCCTTCGGCCCTCAATCCAGC
GGACCTTCCTTCCCGCGGCCTGCTGCCGGCTCTGCGGCCTCTTCCGCGTCTTCGCCTTCGCCCTCAGACG
AGTCGGATCTCCCTTTGGGCCGCCTCCCCGCGTCGACTTTAAGACCAATGACTTACAAGGCAGCTGTAGA
TCTTAGCCACTTTTTAAAAGAAAAGGGGGGACTGGAAGGGCTAATTCACTCCCAACGAAGACAAGATCTG
CTTTTTGCTTGTACTGGGTCTCTCTGGTTAGACCAGATCTGAGCCTGGGAGCTCTCTGGCTAACTAGGGA
ACCCACTGCTTAAGCCTCAATAAAGCTTGCCTTGAGTGCTTCAAGTAGTGTGTGCCCGTCTGTTGTGTGA
CTCTGGTAACTAGAGATCCCTCAGACCCTTTTAGTCAGTGTGGAAAATCTCTAGCAGTACGTATAGTAGT
TCATGTCATCTTATTATTCAGTATTTATAACTTGCAAAGAAATGAATATCAGAGAGTGAGAGGAACTTGT
TTATTGCAGCTTATAATGGTTACAAATAAAGCAATAGCATCACAAATTTCACAAATAAAGCATTTTTTTC
ACTGCATTCTAGTTGTGGTTTGTCCAAACTCATCAATGTATCTTATCATGTCTGGCTCTAGCTATCCCGC
CCCTAACTCCGCCCATCCCGCCCCTAACTCCGCCCAGTTCCGCCCATTCTCCGCCCCATGGCTGACTAAT
TTTTTTTATTTATGCAGAGGCCGAGGCCGCCTCGGCCTCTGAGCTATTCCAGAAGTAGTGAGGAGGCTTT
TTTGGAGGCCTAGGGACGTACCCAATTCGCCCTATAGTGAGTCGTATTACGCGCGCTCACTGGCCGTCGT
TTTACAACGTCGTGACTGGGAAAACCCTGGCGTTACCCAACTTAATCGCCTTGCAGCACATCCCCCTTTC
GCCAGCTGGCGTAATAGCGAAGAGGCCCGCACCGATCGCCCTTCCCAACAGTTGCGCAGCCTGAATGGCG
AATGGG
[124 nt withheld, positions 3367-3490]
C
[91 nt withheld, positions 3492-3582]
A
[49 nt withheld, positions 3584-3632]
CCTTTGACGTTGGAGTCCACGTTCTTT
[37 nt withheld, positions 3660-3696]
ACCCTATCTCGGTCTATTCTTTTGATTTATAAGGGATTTTGCCGATTTCGGCCTATTGGTTAAAAAATGA
GCTGATTTAACAAAAATTTAACGCGAATTTTAACAAAATATTAACGCTTACAATTTAGGTGGCACTTTTC
GGGGAAATGTGCGCGGAACCCCTATTTGTTTATTTTTCTAAATACATTCAAATATGTATCCGCTCATGAG
ACAATAACCCTGATAAATGCTTCAATAATATTGAAAAAGGAAGAGTATGAGTATTCAACATTTCCGTGTC
GCCCTTATTCCCTTTTTTGCGGCATTTTGCCTTCCTGTTTTTGCTCACCCAGAAACGCTGGTGAAAGTAA
AAGATGCTGAAGATCAGTTGGGTGCACGAGTGGGTTACATCGAACTGGATCTCAACAGCGGTAAGATCCT
TGAGAGTTTTCGCCCCGAAGAACGTTTTCCAATGATGAGCACTTTTAAAGTTCTGCTATGTGGCGCGGTA
TTATCCCGTATTGACGCCGGGCAAGAGCAACTCGGTCGCCGCATACACTATTCTCAGAATGACTTGGTTG
AGTACTCACCAGTCACAGAAAAGCATCTTACGGATGGCATGACAGTAAGAGAATTATGCAGTGCTGCCAT
AACCATGAGTGATAACACTGCGGCCAACTTACTTCTGACAACGATCGGAGGACCGAAGGAGCTAACCGCT
TTTTTGCACAACATGGGGGATCATGTAACTCGCCTTGATCGTTGGGAACCGGAGCTGAATGAAGCCATAC
CAAACGACGAGCGTGACACCACGATGCCTGTAGCAATGGCAACAACGTTGCGCAAACTATTAACTGGCGA
ACTACTTACTCTAGCTTCCCGGCAACAATTAATAGACTGGATGGAGGCGGATAAAGTTGCAGGACCACTT
CTGCGCTCGGCCCTTCCGGCTGGCTGGTTTATTGCTGATAAATCTGGAGCCGGTGAGCGTGGGTCTCGCG
GTATCATTGCAGCACTGGGGCCAGATGGTAAGCCCTCCCGTATCGTAGTTATCTACACGACGGGGAGTCA
GGCAACTATGGATGAACGAAATAGACAGATCGCTGAGATAGGTGCCTCACTGATTAAGCATTGGTAACTG
TCAGACCAAGTTTACTCATATATACTTTAGATTGATTTAAAACTTCATTTTTAATTTAAAAGGATCTAGG
TGAAGATCCTTTTTGATAATCTCATGACCAAAATCCCTTAACGTGAGTTTTCGTTCCACTGAGCGTCAGA
CCCCGTAGAAAAGATCAAAGGATCTTCTTGAGATCCTTTTTTTCTGCGCGTAATCTGCTGCTTGCAAACA
AAAAAACCACCGCTACCAGCGGTGGTTTGTTTGCCGGATCAAGAGCTACCAACTCTTTTTCCGAAGGTAA
CTGGCTTCAGCAGAGCGCAGATACCAAATACTGTTCTTCTAGTGTAGCCGTAGTTAGGCCACCACTTCAA
GAACTCTGTAGCACCGCCTACATACCTCGCTCTGCTAATCCTGTTACCAGTGGCTGCTGCCAGTGGCGAT
AAGTCGTGTCTTACCGGGTTGGACTCAAGACGATAGTTACCGGATAAGGCGCAGCGGTCGGGCTGAACGG
GGGGTTCGTGCACACAGCCCAGCTTGGAGCGAACGACCTACACCGAACTGAGATACCTACAGCGTGAGCT
ATGAGAAAGCGCCACGCTTCCCGAAGGGAGAAAGGCGGACAGGTATCCGGTAAGCGGCAGGGTCGGAACA
GGAGAGCGCACGAGGGAGCTTCCAGGGGGAAACGCCTGGTATCTTTATAGTCCTGTCGGGTTTCGCCACC
TCTGACTTGAGCGTCGATTTTTGTGATGCTCGTCAGGGGGGCGGAGCCTATGGAAAAACGCCAGCAACGC
GGCCTTTTTACGGTTCCTGGCCTTTTGCTGGCCTTTTGCTCACATGTTCTTTCCTGCGTTATCCCCTGAT
TCTGTGGATAACCGTATTACCGCCTTTGAGTGAGCTGATACCGCTCGCCGCAGCCGAACGACCGAGCGCA
GCGAGTCAGTGAGCGAGGAAGCGGAAGAGCGCCCAATACGCAAACCGCCTCTCCCCGCGCGTTGGCCGAT
TCATTAATGCAGCTGGCACGACAGGTTTCCCGACTGGAAAGCGGGCAGTGAGCGCAACGCAATTAATGTG
AGTTAGCTCACTCATTAGGCACCCCAGGCTTTACACTTTATGCTTCCGGCTCGTATGTTGTGTGGAATTG
TGAGCGGATAACAATTTCACACAGGAAACAGCTATGACCATGATTACGCCAAGCGCGCAATTAACCCTCA
CTAAAGGGAACAAAAGCTGGAGCTGCAAGCTTAATGTAGTCTTATGCAATACTCTTGTAGTCTTGCAACA
TGGTAACGATGAGTTAGCAACATGCCTTACAAGGAGAGAAAAAGCACCGTGCATGCCGATTGGTGGAAGT
AAGGTGGTACGATCGTGCCTTATTAGGAAGGCAACAGACGGGTCTGACATGGATTGGACGAACCACTGAA
TTGCCGCATTGCAGAGATATTGTATTTAAGTGCCTAGCTCGATACATAAACGGGTCTCTCTGGTTAGACC
AGATCTGAGCCTGGGAGCTCTCTGGCTAACTAGGGAACCCACTGCTTAAGCCTCAATAAAGCTTGCCTTG
AGTGCTTCAAGTAGTGTGTGCCCGTCTGTTGTGTGACTCTGGTAACTAGAGATCCCTCAGACCCTTTTAG
TCAGTGTGGAAAATCTCTAGCAGTGGCGCCCGAACAGGGACTTGAAAGCGAAAGGGAAACCAGAGGAGCT
CTCTCGACGCAGGACTCGGCTTGCTGAAGCGCGCACGGCAAGAGGCGAGGGGCGGCGACTGGTGAGTACG
CCAAAAATTTTGACTAGCGGAGGCTAGAAGGAGAGAGATGGGTGCGAGAGCGTCAGTATTAAGCGGGGGA
GAATTAGATCGCGATGGGAAAAAATTCGGTTAAGGCCAGGGGGAAAGAAAAAATATAAATTAAAACATAT
AGTATGGGCAAGCAGGGAGCTAGAACGATTCGCAGTTAATCCTGGCCTGTTAGAAACATCAGAAGGCTGT
AGACAAATACTGGGACAGCTACAACCATCCCTTCAGACAGGATCAGAAGAACTTAGATCATTATATAATA
CAGTAGCAACCCTCTATTGTGTGCATCAAAGGATAGAGATAAAAGACACCAAGGAAGCTTTAGACAAGAT
AGAGGAAGAGCAAAACAAAAGTAAGACCACCGCACAGCAAGCGGCCGCTGATCTTCAGACCTGGAGGAGG
AGATATGAGGGACAATTGGAGAAGTGAATTATATAAATATAAAGTAGTAAAAATTGAACCATTAGGAGTA
GCACCCACCAAGGCAAAGAGAAGAGTGGTGCAGAGAGAAAAAAGAGCAGTGGGAATAGGAGCTTTGTTCC
TTGGGTTCTTGGGAGCAGCAGGAAGCACTATGGGCGCAGCGTCAATGACGCTGACGGTACAGGCCAGACA
ATTATTGTCTGGTATAGTGCAGCAGCAGAACAATTTGCTGAGGGCTATTGAGGCGCAACAGCATCTGTTG
CAACTCACAGTCTGGGGCATCAAGCAGCTCCAGGCAAGAATCCTGGCTGTGGAAAGATACCTAAAGGATC
AACAGCTCCTGGGGATTTGGGGTTGCTCTGGAAAACTCATTTGCACCACTGCTGTGCCTTGGAATGCTAG
TTGGAGTAATAAATCTCTGGAACAGATTTGGAATCACACGACCTGGATGGAGTGGGACAGAGAAATTAAC
AATTACACAAGCTTAATACACTCCTTAATTGAAGAATCGCAAAACCAGCAAGAAAAGAATGAACAAGAAT
TATTGGAATTAGATAAATGGGCAAGTTTGTGGAATTGGTTTAACATAACAAATTGGCTGTGGTATATAAA
ATTATTCATAATGATAGTAGGAGGCTTGGTAGGTTTAAGAATAGTTTTTGCTGTACTTTCTATAGTGAAT
AGAGTTAGGCAGGGATATTCACCATTATCGTTTCAGACCCACCTCCCAACCCCGAGGGGACCCAGAGAGG
GCCTATTTCCCATGATTCCTTCATATTTGCATATACGATACAAGGCTGTTAGAGAGATAATTAGAATTAA
TTTGACTGTAAACACAAAGATATTAGTACAAAATACGTGACGTAGAAAGTAATAATTTCTTGGGTAGTTT
GCAGTTTTAAAATTATGTTTTAAAATGGACTATCATATGCTTACCGTAACTTGAAAGTATTTCGATTTCT
TGGCTTTATATATCTTGTGGAAAGGACGAAACACCGCTCACCTCTCACGAACACGTGTTTTAGAGCTAGA
AATAGCAAGTTAAAATAAGGCTAGTCCGTTATCAACTTGAAAAAGTGGCACCGAGTCGGTGCTTTTTTAA
GCTTGGCGTAACTAGATCTTGAGACAAATGGCAGTATTCATCCACAATTTTAAAAGAAAAGGGGGGATTG
GGGGGTACAGTGCAGGGGAAAGAATAGTAGACATAATAGCAACAGACATACAAACTAAAGAATTACAAAA
ACAAATTACAAAAATTCAAAATTTTCGGGTTTATTACAGGGACAGCAGAGATCCACTTTGGCGCCGGCTC
GAGGGGG
