>Addgene plasmid #75632 | FLT4 gRNA (BRDN0001149037) | depositor partial sequence | sequence record 143092 | Target Sequence
CTCACCTCTCACGAACACGT
