>Addgene plasmid #75632 | FLT4 gRNA (BRDN0001149037) | addgene partial sequence | sequence record 184257 | hU6-F
GTAGAAAGTAATAATTTCTTGGGTAGTTTGCAGTTTTAAAATTATGTTTTAAAATGGACTATCATATGCT
TACCGTAACTTGAAAGTATTTCGATTTCTTGGCTTTATATATCTTGTGGAAAGGACGAAACACCGCTCAC
CTCTCACGAACACGTGTTTTAGAGCTAGAAATAGCAAGTTAAAATAAGGCTAGTCCGTTATCAACTTGAA
AAAGTGGCACCGAGTCGGTGCTTTTTTAAGCTTGGCGTAACTAGATCTTGAGACAAATGGCAGTATTCAT
CCACAATTTTAAAAGAAAAGGGGGGATTGGGGGGTACAGTGCAGGGGAAAGAATAGTAGACATAATAGCA
ACAGACATACAAACTAAAGAATTACAAAAACAAATTACAAAAATTCAAAATTTTCGGGTTTATTACAGGG
ACAGCAGAGATCCACTTTGGCGCCGGCTCGAGGGGGCCCGGGTGCAAAGATGGATAAAGTTTTAAACAGA
GAGGAATCTTTGCAGCTAATGGACCTTCTAGGTCTTGAAAGGAGTGGGAATTGGCTCCGGTGCCCGTCAG
TGGGCAGAGC
